>Addgene plasmid #108677 | SL-150-0 | addgene full sequence | sequence record 217725 | Addgene NGS Result
TAATACGACTCACTATAGGAAAGAATTCACAACAACAACAACAACAACAACAACAACAACAACAACAACA
ACAACAACAACAACAACTTAAGCAACAACAACAACAACAACAACAACAACAACAATTGAAACAACAACAA
CAACAACAACAACAACAACAACAAAAAATGGAAACAAACAAACAAACAAACAAACAAAACTAGTCAACAA
CAACAACAACAACAACAACAACAACAACAACAACAACAACAACAACAACAAAGTCGACCTCGAGCCCCCC
AAGCTTGGCGTAATCATGGTCATAGCTGTTTCCTGTGTGAAATTGTTATCCGCTCACAATTCCACACAAC
ATACGAGCCGGAAGCATAAAGTGTAAAGCCTGGGGTGCCTAATGAGTGAGCTAACTCACATTAATTGCGT
TGCGCTCACTGCCCGCTTTCCAGTCGGGAAACCTGTCGTGCCAGCTGCATTAATGAATCGGCCAACGCGC
GGGGAGAGGCGGTTTGCGTATTGGGCGCTCTTCCGCTTCCTCGCTCACTGACTCGCTGCGCTCGGTCGTT
CGGCTGCGGCGAGCGGTATCAGCTCACTCAAAGGCGGTAATACGGTTATCCACAGAATCAGGGGATAACG
CAGGAAAGAACATGTGAGCAAAAGGCCAGCAAAAGGCCAGGAACCGTAAAAAGGCCGCGTTGCTGGCGTT
TTTCCATAGGCTCCGCCCCCCTGACGAGCATCACAAAAATCGACGCTCAAGTCAGAGGTGGCGAAACCCG
ACAGGACTATAAAGATACCAGGCGTTTCCCCCTGGAAGCTCCCTCGTGCGCTCTCCTGTTCCGACCCTGC
CGCTTACCGGATACCTGTCCGCCTTTCTCCCTTCGGGAAGCGTGGCGCTTTCTCATAGCTCACGCTGTAG
GTATCTCAGTTCGGTGTAGGTCGTTCGCTCCAAGCTGGGCTGTGTGCACGAACCCCCCGTTCAGCCCGAC
CGCTGCGCCTTATCCGGTAACTATCGTCTTGAGTCCAACCCGGTAAGACACGACTTATCGCCACTGGCAG
CAGCCACTGGTAACAGGATTAGCAGAGCGAGGTATGTAGGCGGTGCTACAGAGTTCTTGAAGTGGTGGCC
TAACTACGGCTACACTAGAAGAACAGTATTTGGTATCTGCGCTCTGCTGAAGCCAGTTACCTTCGGAAAA
AGAGTTGGTAGCTCTTGATCCGGCAAACAAACCACCGCTGGTAGCGGTGGTTTTTTTGTTTGCAAGCAGC
AGATTACGCGCAGAAAAAAAGGATCTCAAGAAGATCCTTTGATCTTTTCTACGGGGTCTGACGCTCAGTG
GAACGAAAACTCACGTTAAGGGATTTTGGTCATGAGATTATCAAAAAGGATCTTCACCTAGATCCTTTTA
AATTAAAAATGAAGTTTTAAATCAATCTAAAGTATATATGAGTAAACTTGGTCTGACAGTTACCAATGCT
TAATCAGTGAGGCACCTATCTCAGCGATCTGTCTATTTCGTTCATCCATAGTTGCCTGACTCCCCGTCGT
GTAGATAACTACGATACGGGAGGGCTTACCATCTGGCCCCAGTGCTGCAATGATACCGCGAGATCCACGC
TCACCGGCTCCAGATTTATCAGCAATAAACCAGCCAGCCGGAAGGGCCGAGCGCAGAAGTGGTCCTGCAA
CTTTATCCGCCTCCATCCAGTCTATTAATTGTTGCCGGGAAGCTAGAGTAAGTAGTTCGCCAGTTAATAG
TTTGCGCAACGTTGTTGCCATTGCTACAGGCATCGTGGTGTCACGCTCGTCGTTTGGTATGGCTTCATTC
AGCTCCGGTTCCCAACGATCAAGGCGAGTTACATGATCCCCCATGTTGTGCAAAAAAGCGGTTAGCTCCT
TCGGTCCTCCGATCGTTGTCAGAAGTAAGTTGGCCGCAGTGTTATCACTCATGGTTATGGCAGCACTGCA
TAATTCTCTTACTGTCATGCCATCCGTAAGATGCTTTTCTGTGACTGGTGAGTACTCAACCAAGTCATTC
TGAGAATAGTGTATGCGGCGACCGAGTTGCTCTTGCCCGGCGTCAATACGGGATAATACCGCGCCACATA
GCAGAACTTTAAAAGTGCTCATCATTGGAAAACGTTCTTCGGGGCGAAAACTCTCAAGGATCTTACCGCT
GTTGAGATCCAGTTCGATGTAACCCACTCGTGCACCCAACTGATCTTCAGCATCTTTTACTTTCACCAGC
GTTTCTGGGTGAGCAAAAACAGGAAGGCAAAATGCCGCAAAAAAGGGAATAAGGGCGACACGGAAATGTT
GAATACTCATACTCTTCCTTTTTCAATATTATTGAAGCATTTATCAGGGTTATTGTCTCATGAGCGGATA
CATATTTGAATGTATTTAGAAAAATAAACAAATAGGGGTTCCGCGCACATTTCCCCGAAAAGTGCCACCT
GACGTCTAAGAAACCATTATTATCATGACATTAACCTATAAAAATAGGCGTATCACGAGGCCCTTTCGTC
TCGCGCGTTTCGGTGATGACGGTGAAAACCTCTGACACATGCAGCTCCCGGAGACGGTCACAGCTTGTCT
GTAAGCGGATGCCGGGAGCAGACAAGCCCGTCAGGGCGCGTCAGCGGGTGTTGGCGGGTGTCGGGGCTGG
CTTAACTATGCGGCATCAGAGCAGATTGTACTGAGAGTGCACCATATGCGGTGTGAAATACCGCACAGAT
GCGTAAGGAGAAAATACAAAGGATCCCCCAAAATG
Features (pLannotate 1.2.2; 10 found; start..end, strand, type, name):
      1..19      +  promoter       T7 promoter: promoter for bacteriophage T7 RNA polymerase
    323..339     -  protein_bind   lac operator: The lac repressor binds to the lac operator to inhibit transcription in E. coli. This inhibition can be relieved by adding lactose or isopropyl-β-D-thiogalactopyranoside (IPTG). lac repressor encoded by lacI
    347..377     -  promoter       lac promoter: promoter for the E. coli lac operon
    392..413     -  protein_bind   CAP binding site: CAP binding activates transcription in the presence of cAMP. E. coli catabolite activator protein
    426..518     -  CDS            lacI (fragment): lac repressor; lacI; The lac repressor binds to the lac operator to inhibit transcription in E. coli. This inhibition can be relieved by adding lactose or isopropyl-β-D-thiogalactopyranoside (IPTG).
    701..1289    -  rep_origin     ori: high-copy-number ColE1/pMB1/pBR322/pUC origin of replication
   1460..2320    -  CDS            AmpR: β-lactamase; bla; confers resistance to ampicillin, carbenicillin, and related antibiotics
   2321..2425    -  promoter       AmpR promoter: bla
   2520..2555    +  CDS            rop (fragment): Rop protein, which maintains plasmids at low copy number; rop
   2657..2747    +  misc_feature   bom (fragment): basis of mobility region from pBR322
