[The description below was written by a language model from this plasmid's Addgene catalogue record and pLannotate feature annotations shown in this document.]
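Description:
SL-150-0 is a high-copy bacterial plasmid that serves as a DNA template for in vitro transcription of a synthetic model mRNA. The catalogue lists pBluescript II KS (+) as the backbone. It is propagated in E. coli through a ColE1/pUC-type origin of replication and selected with ampicillin via a β-lactamase (AmpR) gene driven by its own bla promoter. The sequenced record is 2,765 nt, somewhat shorter than the stated 2,960 bp backbone alone. The annotation shows no f1 origin and instead picks up short fragments resembling lacI, rop and the pBR322 bom region. The actual vector skeleton may therefore differ from the standard pBluescript layout, and the record does not explain the discrepancy. Residual lac promoter, lac operator and CAP binding site elements sit on the opposite strand downstream of the insert region. They are vector remnants rather than functional parts of the design.

The payload is described as a "CAA repeat mRNA" of synthetic origin, placed under a bacteriophage T7 promoter at the start of the sequence record. The insert itself is not annotated in the feature table, but it presumably occupies the unannotated stretch between the T7 promoter and the lac elements. Its exact length and composition, and the meaning of the numbers in the plasmid name, are not stated. CAA repeats are commonly used to create RNA with little secondary structure. According to the depositor, the plasmid is linearised with SalI so that T7 RNA polymerase runs off the template end and yields a transcript of defined length. The associated publication concerns how yeast eIF4A promotes recruitment of mRNAs of differing structural complexity, which suggests the transcript serves as a defined substrate in reconstituted translation initiation assays.
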