Addgene plasmid #108677: SL-150-0
Purpose: in vitro mRNA transcription
Depositing lab: Jon Lorsch. Depositing organization: National Institute of Child Health and Human Development (NICHD). Publication: Yeast eIF4A enhances recruitment of mRNAs regardless of their structural complexity. Yourik P, Aitken CE, Zhou F, Gupta N, Hinnebusch AG, Lorsch JR. Elife. 2017 Nov 30;6. doi: 10.7554/eLife.31476. PubMed 29192585.
Backbone
  Vector backbone: pBluescript II KS (+)
  Backbone manufacturer: Stratagene
  Backbone size w/o insert (bp): 2960
  Vector type: Bacterial Expression
Growth in bacteria
  Bacterial resistance: Ampicillin, 100 μg/mL
  Growth temperature: 37°C
  Growth strain: DH5alpha
  Copy number: High Copy
Gene/Insert
  Gene/Insert name: CAA repeat mRNA
  Species: Synthetic
  Promoter: T7
  Cloning method: Restriction Enzyme; 5′ cloning site unknown (unknown if destroyed); 3′ cloning site unknown (unknown if destroyed)
  Sequencing primers: 5′ M13
Terms and licenses: Academic/Nonprofit Terms; Industry Terms: Not Available to Industry
Depositor comments: For In vitro transcription, the plasmid was cut with SalI or SalI-HF for the transcription to run off.
How to cite: SL-150-0 was a gift from Jon Lorsch (Addgene plasmid # 108677 ; http://n2t.net/addgene:108677 ; RRID:Addgene_108677)
