>Addgene plasmid #108677 | SL-150-0 | depositor partial sequence | sequence record 204914 | Resulting RNA sequence (5'-3') made by T7 RNA Polymerase run-off transcription
GGAAAGAAUUCACAACAACAACAACAACAACAACAACAACAACAACAACAACAACAACAACAACAACAAC
UUAAGCAACAACAACAACAACAACAACAACAACAACAAUUGAAACAACAACAACAACAACAACAACAACA
ACAACAAAAAAUGGAAACAAACAAACAAACAAACAAACAAAACUAGUCAACAACAACAACAACAACAACA
ACAACAACAACAACAACAACAACAACAACAACAAAG
